>Addgene plasmid #91958 | p404-MTS-mCherry-GFP1-10 | depositor full sequence | sequence record 180707 | Full Sequence
GACGAAAGGGCCTCGTGATACGCCTATTTTTATAGGTTAATGTCATGATAATAATGGTTTCTTAGACGTC
AGGTGGCACTTTTCGGGGAAATGTGCGCGGAACCCCTATTTGTTTATTTTTCTAAATACATTCAAATATG
TATCCGCTCATGAGACAATAACCCTGATAAATGCTTCAATAATATTGAAAAAGGAAGAGTATGAGTATTC
AACATTTCCGTGTCGCCCTTATTCCCTTTTTTGCGGCATTTTGCCTTCCTGTTTTTGCTCACCCAGAAAC
GCTGGTGAAAGTAAAAGATGCTGAAGATCAGTTGGGTGCACGAGTGGGTTACATCGAACTGGATCTCAAC
AGCGGTAAGATCCTTGAGAGTTTTCGCCCCGAAGAACGTTTTCCAATGATGAGCACTTTTAAAGTTCTGC
TATGTGGCGCGGTATTATCCCGTATTGACGCCGGGCAAGAGCAACTCGGTCGCCGCATACACTATTCTCA
GAATGACTTGGTTGAGTACTCACCAGTCACAGAAAAGCATCTTACGGATGGCATGACAGTAAGAGAATTA
TGCAGTGCTGCCATAACCATGAGTGATAACACTGCGGCCAACTTACTTCTGACAACGATCGGAGGACCGA
AGGAGCTAACCGCTTTTTTGCACAACATGGGGGATCATGTAACTCGCCTTGATCGTTGGGAACCGGAGCT
GAATGAAGCCATACCAAACGACGAGCGTGACACCACGATGCCTGTAGCAATGGCAACAACGTTGCGCAAA
CTATTAACTGGCGAACTACTTACTCTAGCTTCCCGGCAACAATTAATAGACTGGATGGAGGCGGATAAAG
TTGCAGGACCACTTCTGCGCTCGGCCCTTCCGGCTGGCTGGTTTATTGCTGATAAATCTGGAGCCGGTGA
GCGTGGGTCTCGCGGTATCATTGCAGCACTGGGGCCAGATGGTAAGCCCTCCCGTATCGTAGTTATCTAC
ACGACGGGGAGTCAGGCAACTATGGATGAACGAAATAGACAGATCGCTGAGATAGGTGCCTCACTGATTA
AGCATTGGTAACTGTCAGACCAAGTTTACTCATATATACTTTAGATTGATTTAAAACTTCATTTTTAATT
TAAAAGGATCTAGGTGAAGATCCTTTTTGATAATCTCATGACCAAAATCCCTTAACGTGAGTTTTCGTTC
CACTGAGCGTCAGACCCCGTAGAAAAGATCAAAGGATCTTCTTGAGATCCTTTTTTTCTGCGCGTAATCT
GCTGCTTGCAAACAAAAAAACCACCGCTACCAGCGGTGGTTTGTTTGCCGGATCAAGAGCTACCAACTCT
TTTTCCGAAGGTAACTGGCTTCAGCAGAGCGCAGATACCAAATACTGTTCTTCTAGTGTAGCCGTAGTTA
GGCCACCACTTCAAGAACTCTGTAGCACCGCCTACATACCTCGCTCTGCTAATCCTGTTACCAGTGGCTG
CTGCCAGTGGCGATAAGTCGTGTCTTACCGGGTTGGACTCAAGACGATAGTTACCGGATAAGGCGCAGCG
GTCGGGCTGAACGGGGGGTTCGTGCACACAGCCCAGCTTGGAGCGAACGACCTACACCGAACTGAGATAC
CTACAGCGTGAGCTATGAGAAAGCGCCACGCTTCCCGAAGGGAGAAAGGCGGACAGGTATCCGGTAAGCG
GCAGGGTCGGAACAGGAGAGCGCACGAGGGAGCTTCCAGGGGGAAACGCCTGGTATCTTTATAGTCCTGT
CGGGTTTCGCCACCTCTGACTTGAGCGTCGATTTTTGTGATGCTCGTCAGGGGGGCGGAGCCTATGGAAA
AACGCCAGCAACGCGGCCTTTTTACGGTTCCTGGCCTTTTGCTGGCCTTTTGCTCACATGTTCTTTCCTG
CGTTATCCCCTGATTCTGTGGATAACCGTATTACCGCCTTTGAGTGAGCTGATACCGCTCGCCGCAGCCG
AACGACCGAGCGCAGCGAGTCAGTGAGCGAGGAAGCGGAAGAGCGCCCAATACGCAAACCGCCTCTCCCC
GCGCGTTGGCCGATTCATTAATGCAGCTGGCACGACAGGTTTCCCGACTGGAAAGCGGGCAGTGAGCGCA
ACGCAATTAATGTGAGTTAGCTCACTCATTAGGCACCCCAGGCTTTACACTTTATGCTTCCGGCTCGTAT
GTTGTGTGGAATTGTGAGCGGATAACAATTTCACACAGGAAACAGCTATGACCATGATTACGCCAAGCGC
GCAATTAACCCTCACTAAAGGGAACAAAAGCTGGAGCTCCAGTATAGCGACCAGCATTCACATACGATTG
ACGCATGATATTACTTTCTGCGCACTTAACTTCGCATCTGGGCAGATGATGTCGAGGCGAAAAAAAATAT
AAATCACGCTAACATTTGATTAAAATAGAACAACTACAATATAAAAAAACTATACAAATGACAAGTTCTT
GAAAACAAGAATCTTTTTATTGTCAGTACTGATTAGAAAAACCTAGGGGCAGGGCATGCTCATGTAGAGC
GCCTGCCGCTCGCCGTCCGAGGCGGTGCCGTCGTACAGGGCGGTGTCCAGGCCGCAGAGGGTGAACCCCA
TCCGCCGGTACGCGTGGATCGCCGGTGCGTTGACGTTGGTGACCTCCAGCCAGAGGTGCCCGGCGCCCCG
CTCGCCGGCGAACTCCGTCGCGAGCCCCATCAACGCGCGCCCGACCCCGTGCCCCCGGTGCTCCGGGGCG
ACCTCGATGTCCTCGACGGTCAGCCGGCGGTTCCACGCCGAGTACGAGATGACCACGAAGCCCGCCAGGT
CGCCGTCGTCCCCGTACGCGACGAACGTCCGGGAGTCCGGGTCGCCGTCCTCCCCGTCGTCCGATTCGTC
GTCCGATTCGTCGTCGGGGAACACCTTGGTCAGGGGCGGGTCCACCGGCACCTCCCGCAGGGTGAAGCCG
TCCCCGGTGGCGGTGACGCGGAAGACGGTGTCGGTGGTGAAGGACCCATCCAGTGCCTCGATGGCCTCGG
CGTCCCCCGGGACACTGGTGCGGTACCGGTAAGCCGTGTCGTCAAGAGTGGTCATGGTTGTTTATGTTCG
GATGTGATGTGAGAACTGTATCCTAGCAAGATTTTAAAAGGAAGTATATGAAAGAAGAACCTCAGTGGCA
AATCCTAACCTTTTATATTTCTCTACAGGGGCGCGGCGTGGGGACAATTCAACGCGTCTGTGAGGGGAGC
GTTTCCCTGCTCGCAGGTCTGCAGCGAGGAGCCGTAATTTTTGCTTCGCGCCGTGCGGCCATCAAAATGT
ATGGATGCAAATGATTATACATGGGGATGTATGGGCTAAATGTACGGGCGACAGTCACATCATGCCCCTG
AGCTGCGCACGTCAAGACTGTCAAGGAGGGTATTCTGGGCCTCCATGTCGAGCTCAGTTTATCATTATCA
ATACTCGCCATTTCAAAGAATACGTAAATAATTAATAGTAGTGATTTTCCTAACTTTATTTAGTCAAAAA
ATTAGCCTTTTAATTCTGCTGTAACCCGTACATGCCCAAAATAGGGGGCGGGTTACACAGAATATATAAC
ATCGTAGGTGTCTGGGTGAACAGTTTATTCCTGGCATCCACTAAATATAATGGAGCCCGCTTTTTAAGCT
GGCATCCAGAAAAAAAAAGAATCCCAGCACCAAAATATTGTTTTCTTCACCAACCATCAGTTCATAGGTC
CATTCTCTTAGCGCAACTACAGAGAACAGGGGCACAAACAGGCAAAAAACGGGCACAACCTCAATGGAGT
GATGCAACCTGCCTGGAGTAAATGATGACACAAGGCAATTGACCCACGCATGTATCTATCTCATTTTCTT
ACACCTTCTATTACCTTCTGCTCTCTCTGATTTGGAAAAAGCTGAAAAAAAAGGTTGAAACCAGTTCCCT
GAAATTATTCCCCTACTTGACTAATAAGTATATAAAGACGGTAGGTATTGATTGTAATTCTGTAAATCTA
TTTCTTAAACTTCTTAAATTCTACTTTTATAGTTAGTCTTTTTTTTAGTTTTAAAACACCAGAACTTAGT
TTCGACGGATTCTAGAACTAGTATGGCCTCCACTCGTGTCCTCGCCTCTCGCCTGGCCTCCCGGATGGCT
GCTTCCGCCAAGGTTGCCCGCCCTGCTGTCCGCGTTGCTCAGGTCAGCAAGCGCACCATCCAGACTGGCT
CCCCCCTCCAGACCCTCAAGCGCACCCAGATGACCTCCATCGTCAACGCCACCACCCGCCAGGCTTTCCA
GAAGCGCGCCTACTCTTCCGGATCCGGTGACGGTCCGGTCGCCACCATGGTTTCTAAAGGTGAAGAAGAT
AATATGGCTATTATTAAAGAATTTATGAGATTTAAAGTTCATATGGAAGGTTCTGTTAATGGTCATGAAT
TTGAAATTGAAGGTGAAGGTGAAGGTAGACCATATGAAGGTACTCAAACTGCTAAATTGAAAGTTACTAA
AGGTGGTCCATTGCCATTTGCTTGGGATATTTTGTCTCCACAATTTATGTATGGTTCTAAAGCTTATGTT
AAACATCCAGCTGATATTCCAGATTATTTGAAATTGTCTTTTCCAGAAGGTTTTAAATGGGAAAGAGTTA
TGAATTTTGAAGATGGTGGTGTTGTTACTGTTACTCAAGATTCTTCTTTGCAAGATGGTGAATTTATTTA
TAAAGTTAAATTGAGAGGTACTAATTTTCCATCTGATGGTCCAGTTATGCAAAAAAAAACTATGGGTTGG
GAAGCTTCTTCTGAAAGAATGTATCCAGAAGATGGTGCTTTGAAAGGTGAAATTAAACAAAGATTGAAAT
TGAAAGATGGTGGTCATTATGATGCTGAAGTTAAAACTACTTATAAAGCTAAAAAACCAGTTCAATTGCC
AGGTGCTTATAATGTTAATATTAAATTGGATATTACTTCTCATAATGAAGATTATACTATTGTTGAACAA
TATGAAAGAGCTGAAGGTAGACATTCTACTGGTGGTATGGATGAATTGTATAAAGAATTCGGTGGTGGTT
CTGGCGGATCTAAAGGTGAAGAATTGTTTACTGGTGTTGTTCCAATTTTGGTTGAATTGGATGGTGATGT
TAATGGTCATAAATTTTCTGTTAGAGGTGAAGGTGAAGGTGATGCTACTATTGGTAAATTGACTTTGAAA
TTTATTTGTACTACTGGTAAATTGCCAGTTCCATGGCCAACTTTGGTTACTACTTTGACTTATGGTGTTC
AATGTTTTTCTAGATATCCAGATCATATGAAACAACATGATTTTTTTAAATCTGCTATGCCAGAAGGTTA
TGTTCAAGAAAGAACTATTTCTTTTAAAGATGATGGTAAATATAAAACTAGAGCTGTTGTTAAATTTGAA
GGTGATACTTTGGTTAATAGAATTGAATTGAAAGGTACTGATTTTAAAGAAGATGGTAATATTTTGGGTC
ATAAATTGGAATATAATTTTAATTCTCATAATGTTTATATTACTGCTGATAAACAAAAAAATGGTATTAA
AGCTAATTTTACTGTTAGACATAATGTTGAAGATGGTTCTGTTCAATTGGCTGATCATTATCAACAAAAT
ACTCCAATTGGTGATGGTCCAGTTTTGTTGCCAGATAATCATTATTTGTCTACTCAAACTGTTTTGTCTA
AAGATCCAAATGAAAAATAACTCGAGTCATGTAATTAGTTATGTCACGCTTACATTCACGCCCTCCCCCC
ACATCCGCTCTAACCGAAAAGGAAGGAGTTAGACAACCTGAAGTCTAGGTCCCTATTTATTTTTTTATAG
TTATGTTAGTATTAAGAACGTTATTTATATTTCAAATTTTTCTTTTTTTTCTGTACAGACGCGTGTACGC
ATGTAACATTATACTGAAAACCTTGCTTGAGAAGGTTTTGGGACGCTCGAAGGCTTTAATTTGCGGCCGG
TACCCAATTCGCCCTATAGTGAGTCGTATTACGCGCGCTCACTGGCCGTCGTTTTACAACGTCGTGACTG
GGAAAACCCTGGCGTTACCCAACTTAATCGCCTTGCAGCACATCCCCCTTTCGCCAGCTGGCGTAATAGC
GAAGAGGCCCGCACCGATCGCCCTTCCCAACAGTTGCGCAGCCTGAATGGCGAATGG
[124 nt withheld, positions 6148-6271]
C
[91 nt withheld, positions 6273-6363]
A
[49 nt withheld, positions 6365-6413]
CCTTTGACGTTGGAGTCCACGTTCTTT
[37 nt withheld, positions 6441-6477]
ACCCTATCTCGGTCTATTCTTTTGATTTATAAGGGATTTTGCCGATTTCGGCCTATTGGTTAAAAAATGA
GCTGATTTAACAAAAATTTAACGCGAATTTTAACAAAATATTAACGCTTACAATTTCCTGATGCGGTATT
TTCTCCTTACGCATCTGTGCGGTATTTCACACCGCATAGATCGGCAAGTGCACAAACAATACTTAAATAA
ATACTACTCAGTAATAACCTATTTCTTAGCATTTTTGACGAAATTTGCTATTTTGTTAGAGTCTTTTACA
CCATTTGTCTCCACACCTCCGCTTACATCAACACCAATAACGCCATTTAATCTAAGCGCATCACCAACAT
TTTCTGGCGTCAGTCCACCAGCTAACATAAAATGTAAGCTTTCGGGGCTCTCTTGCCTTCCAACCCAGTC
AGAAATCGAGTTCCAATCCAAAAGTTCACCTGTCCCACCTGCTTCTGAATCAAACAAGGGAATAAACGAA
TGAGGTTTCTGTGAAGCTGCACTGAGTAGTATGTTGCAGTCTTTTGGAAATACGAGTCTTTTAATAACTG
GCAAACCGAGGAACTCTTGGTATTCTTGCCACGACTCATCTCCATGCAGTTGGACGATATCAATGCCGTA
ATCATTGACCAGAGCCAAAACATCCTCCTTAGGTTGATTACGAAACACGCCAACCAAGTATTTCGGAGTG
CCTGAACTATTTTTATATGCTTTTACAAGACTTGAAATTTTCCTTGCAATAACCGGGTCAATTGTTCTCT
TTCTATTGGGCACACATATAATACCCAGCAAGTCAGCATCGGAATCTAGAGCACATTCTGCGGCCTCTGT
GCTCTGCAAGCCGCAAACTTTCACCAATGGACCAGAACTACCTGTGAAATTAATAACAGACATACTCCAA
GCTGCCTTTGTGTGCTTAATCACGTATACTCACGTGCTCAATAGTCACCAATGCCCTCCCTCTTGGCCCT
CTCCTTTTCTTTTTTCGACCGAATTAATTCTTAATCGGCAAAAAAAGAAAAGCTCCGGATCAAGATTGTA
CGTAAGGTGACAAGCTATTTTTCAATAAAGAATATCTTCCACTACTGCCATCTGGCGTCATAACTGCAAA
GTACACATATATTACGATGCTGTTCTATTAAATGCTTCCTATATTATATATATAGTAATGTCGTTGATCT
ATGGTGCACTCTCAGTACAATCTGCTCTGATGCCGCATAGTTAAGCCAGCCCCGACACCCGCCAACACCC
GCTGACGCGCCCTGACGGGCTTGTCTGCTCCCGGCATCCGCTTACAGACAAGCTGTGACCGTCTCCGGGA
GCTGCATGTGTCAGAGGTTTTCACCGTCATCACCGAAACGCGCGA
Features (pLannotate 1.2.2; 24 found; start..end, strand, type, name):
     96..200     +  promoter       AmpR promoter: bla
    201..1061    +  CDS            AmpR: β-lactamase; bla; confers resistance to ampicillin, carbenicillin, and related antibiotics
   1232..1820    +  rep_origin     ori: high-copy-number ColE1/pMB1/pBR322/pUC origin of replication
   2003..2095    +  CDS            lacI (fragment): lac repressor; lacI; The lac repressor binds to the lac operator to inhibit transcription in E. coli. This inhibition can be relieved by adding lactose or isopropyl-β-D-thiogalactopyranoside (IPTG).
   2108..2129    +  protein_bind   CAP binding site: CAP binding activates transcription in the presence of cAMP. E. coli catabolite activator protein
   2144..2174    +  promoter       lac promoter: promoter for the E. coli lac operon
   2182..2198    +  protein_bind   lac operator: The lac repressor binds to the lac operator to inhibit transcription in E. coli. This inhibition can be relieved by adding lactose or isopropyl-β-D-thiogalactopyranoside (IPTG). lac repressor encoded by lacI
   2243..2261    +  promoter       T3 promoter: promoter for bacteriophage T3 RNA polymerase
   2280..2477    -  terminator     TEF terminator: Ashbya gossypii TEF terminator
   2495..3065    -  CDS            NrsR (fragment): nourseothricin acetyltransferase; Streptomyces noursei nat1; confers resistance to nourseothricin
   3066..3409    -  promoter       TEF promoter: Ashbya gossypii TEF promoter
   3422..4065    +  promoter       GAP promoter: S. cerevisiae TDH3; promoter for glyceraldehyde-3-phosphate dehydrogenase
   4083..4289    +  CDS            oli (fragment): ATP9_NEUCR - Also known as atp-9, atp9, prl-1. Experimental evidence at protein level: Swiss-Prot protein existence level 1. Mitochondrial membrane ATP synthase (F(1)F(0) ATP synthase or Complex V) produces ATP from ADP in the presence of a proton gradient across the membrane which is generated by electron transport complexes of the respiratory chain. F-type ATPases consist of two structural domains, F(1) - containing the extramembraneous catalytic core and F(0) - containing the membrane proton channel, linked together by a central stalk and a peripheral stalk. During catalysis, ATP synthesis
   4317..5024    +  CDS            mCherry: mCherry is a basic (constitutively fluorescent) red fluorescent protein published in 2004, derived from Discosoma sp.. It is reported to be a very rapidly-maturing monomer with low acid sensitivity.
   5049..5687    +  CDS            (3-F)Tyr-EGFP (fragment): (3-F)Tyr-EGFP is a basic (constitutively fluorescent) green fluorescent protein published in 2004, derived from Aequorea victoria.
   5697..5944    +  terminator     CYC1 terminator: S. cerevisiae CYC1; transcription terminator for CYC1
   5963..5981    -  promoter       T7 promoter: promoter for bacteriophage T7 RNA polymerase
   5989..6144    +  CDS            lacZα (fragment): LacZα fragment of β-galactosidase; lacZ fragment
   6148..6576    +  rep_origin     f1 ori (sequence partly withheld): f1 bacteriophage origin of replication; arrow indicates direction of (+) strand synthesis
   6604..6655    -  misc_feature   bom (fragment): basis of mobility region from pBR322
   6706..7380    -  CDS            TRP1: phosphoribosylanthranilate isomerase, required for tryptophan biosynthesis; S. cerevisiae TRP1; yeast auxotrophic marker
   7381..7528    -  promoter       TRP1 promoter: S. cerevisiae TRP1
   7667..7716    -  misc_feature   bom (fragment): basis of mobility region from pBR322
   7818..1       -  CDS            rop (fragment) (across the origin): Rop protein, which maintains plasmids at low copy number; rop
