[The description below was written by a language model from this plasmid's Addgene catalogue record and pLannotate feature annotations shown in this document.]
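Description:
p404-MTS-mCherry-GFP1-10 is a yeast expression plasmid built on the p404TDH3 backbone. The feature table shows no yeast replication origin (no 2μ or CEN/ARS element), which is consistent with an integrating type of vector, although the record does not state this outright. In E. coli it is maintained at high copy through a ColE1/pUC-type origin with ampicillin selection from the bla gene. An f1 origin and remnants of the lac/lacZα region, with flanking T3 and T7 promoters, are carried over from the parental cloning vector. For yeast selection it carries two markers: the TRP1 gene with its own promoter for tryptophan prototrophy, and a nourseothricin acetyltransferase cassette driven by the Ashbya gossypii TEF promoter and terminator for clonNAT resistance.

The payload is a synthetic fusion gene cloned between SpeI and XhoI sites, downstream of the strong constitutive S. cerevisiae TDH3 (GAP) promoter and upstream of the CYC1 terminator. It begins with a mitochondrial targeting sequence derived from subunit 9 of the F0-ATP synthase, which the annotation matches to the Neurospora crassa protein. This is followed by the red fluorescent protein mCherry and then a GFP fragment, annotated as a partial EGFP-like sequence, corresponding to strands 1–10 of split GFP. The presequence directs the fusion into mitochondria, where mCherry marks the organelle and reports expression. GFP1-10 is non-fluorescent alone and becomes green only when complemented by a protein carrying the GFP11 strand. The construct therefore serves as a mitochondrial detector half of a split-GFP assay, and the associated publication concerns the import of misfolded cytosolic proteins into mitochondria.
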