Addgene plasmid #91958: p404-MTS-mCherry-GFP1-10
Purpose: Expresses mCherry-GFP1-10 in yeast cell mitochondria
Depositing lab: Rong Li. Depositing organization: Johns Hopkins University and School of Medicine. Publication: Cytosolic proteostasis through importing of misfolded proteins into mitochondria. Ruan L, Zhou C, Jin E, Kucharavy A, Zhang Y, Wen Z, Florens L, Li R. Nature. 2017 Mar 16;543(7645):443-446. doi: 10.1038/nature21695. Epub 2017 Mar 1. PubMed 28241148.
Backbone
  Vector backbone: p404TDH3
  Backbone manufacturer: PMID: 7737504
  Vector type: Yeast Expression
  Selectable markers: CloNat/Amp/TRP
Growth in bacteria
  Bacterial resistance: Ampicillin, 100 μg/mL
  Growth temperature: 37°C
  Growth strain: DH5alpha
  Copy number: High Copy
Gene/Insert
  Gene/Insert name: MTS-mCherry-GFP1-10
  Species: Synthetic
  Promoter: GAP
  Cloning method: Restriction Enzyme; 5′ cloning site SpeI (unknown if destroyed); 3′ cloning site XhoI (unknown if destroyed)
Terms and licenses: Academic/Nonprofit Terms; Industry Terms: Not Available to Industry
Depositor comments: The MTS sequence is based on subunit 9 of F0-ATP synthase (pOLI1-HcRed) from Curr Biol. 2004 Nov 23;14(22):1996-2004
How to cite: p404-MTS-mCherry-GFP1-10 was a gift from Rong Li (Addgene plasmid # 91958 ; http://n2t.net/addgene:91958 ; RRID:Addgene_91958)
