>Addgene plasmid #91958 | p404-MTS-mCherry-GFP1-10 | addgene partial sequence | sequence record 180676 | Addgene Partial NGS Result
CATGGTTGTTTATGTTCGGATGTGATGTGAGAACTGTATCCTAGCAAGATTTTAAAAGGAAGTATATGAA
AGAAGAACCTCAGTGGCAAATCCTAACCTTTTATATTTCTCTACAGGGGCGCGGCGTGGGGACAATTCAA
CGCGTCTGTGAGGGGAGCGTTTCCCTGCTCGCAGGTCTGCAGCGAGGAGCCGTAATTTTTGCTTCGCGCC
GTGCGGCCATCAAAATGTATGGATGCAAATGATTATACATGGGGATGTATGGGCTAAATGTACGGGCGAC
AGTCACATCATGCCCCTGAGCTGCGCACGTCAAGACTGTCAAGGAGGGTATTCTGGGCCTCCATGTCGAG
CTCAGTTTATCATTATCAATACTCGCCATTTCAAAGAATACGTAAATAATTAATAGTAGTGATTTTCCTA
ACTTTATTTAGTCAAAAAATTAGCCTTTTAATTCTGCTGTAACCCGTACATGCCCAAAATAGGGGGCGGG
TTACACAGAATATATAACATCGTAGGTGTCTGGGTGAACAGTTTATTCCTGGCATCCACTAAATATAATG
GAGCCCGCTTTTTAAGCTGGCATCCAGAAAAAAAAAGAATCCCAGCACCAAAATATTGTTTTCTTCACCA
ACCATCAGTTCATAGGTCCATTCTCTTAGCGCAACTACAGAGAACAGGGGCACAAACAGGCAAAAAACGG
GCACAACCTCAATGGAGTGATGCAACCTGCCTGGAGTAAATGATGACACAAGGCAATTGACCCACGCATG
TATCTATCTCATTTTCTTACACCTTCTATTACCTTCTGCTCTCTCTGATTTGGAAAAAGCTGAAAAAAAA
GGTTGAAACCAGTTCCCTGAAATTATTCCCCTACTTGACTAATAAGTATATAAAGACGGTAGGTATTGAT
TGTAATTCTGTAAATCTATTTCTTAAACTTCTTAAATTCTACTTTTATAGTTAGTCTTTTTTTTAGTTTT
AAAACACCAGAACTTAGTTTCGACGGATTCTAGAACTAGTATGGCCTCCACTCGTGTCCTCGCCTCTCGC
CTGGCCTCCCGGATGGCTGCTTCCGCCAAGGTTGCCCGCCCTGCTGTCCGCGTTGCTCAGGTCAGCAAGC
GCACCATCCAGACTGGCTCCCCCCTCCAGACCCTCAAGCGCACCCAGATGACCTCCATCGTCAACGCCAC
CACCCGCCAGGCTTTCCAGAAGCGCGCCTACTCTTCCGGATCCGGTGACGGTCCGGTCGCCACCATGGTT
TCTAAAGGTGAAGAAGATAATATGGCTATTATTAAAGAATTTATGAGATTTAAAGTTCATATGGAAGGTT
CTGTTAATGGTCATGAATTTGAAATTGAAGGTGAAGGTGAAGGTAGACCATATGAAGGTACTCAAACTGC
TAAATTGAAAGTTACTAAAGGTGGTCCATTGCCATTTGCTTGGGATATTTTGTCTCCACAATTTATGTAT
GGTTCTAAAGCTTATGTTAAACATCCAGCTGATATTCCAGATTATTTGAAATTGTCTTTTCCAGAAGGTT
TTAAATGGGAAAGAGTTATGAATTTTGAAGATGGTGGTGTTGTTACTGTTACTCAAGATTCTTCTTTGCA
AGATGGTGAATTTATTTATAAAGTTAAATTGAGAGGTACTAATTTTCCATCTGATGGTCCAGTTATGCAA
AAAAAAACTATGGGTTGGGAAGCTTCTTCTGAAAGAATGTATCCAGAAGATGGTGCTTTGAAAGGTGAAA
TTAAACAAAGATTGAAATTGAAAGATGGTGGTCATTATGATGCTGAAGTTAAAACTACTTATAAAGCTAA
AAAACCAGTTCAATTGCCAGGTGCTTATAATGTTAATATTAAATTGGATATTACTTCTCATAATGAAGAT
TATACTATTGTTGAACAATATGAAAGAGCTGAAGGTAGACATTCTACTGGTGGTATGGATGAATTGTATA
AAGAATTCGGTGGTGGTTCTGGCGGATCTAAAGGTGAAGAATTGTTTACTGGTGTTGTTCCAATTTTGGT
TGAATTGGATGGTGATGTTAATGGTCATAAATTTTCTGTTAGAGGTGAAGGTGAAGGTGATGCTACTATT
GGTAAATTGACTTTGAAATTTATTTGTACTACTGGTAAATTGCCAGTTCCATGGCCAACTTTGGTTACTA
CTTTGACTTATGGTGTTCAATGTTTTTCTAGATATCCAGATCATATGAAACAACATGATTTTTTTAAATC
TGCTATGCCAGAAGGTTATGTTCAAGAAAGAACTATTTCTTTTAAAGATGATGGTAAATATAAAACTAGA
GCTGTTGTTAAATTTGAAGGTGATACTTTGGTTAATAGAATTGAATTGAAAGGTACTGATTTTAAAGAAG
ATGGTAATATTTTGGGTCATAAATTGGAATATAATTTTAATTCTCATAATGTTTATATTACTGCTGATAA
ACAAAAAAATGGTATTAAAGCTAATTTTACTGTTAGACATAATGTTGAAGATGGTTCTGTTCAATTGGCT
GATCATTATCAACAAAATACTCCAATTGGTGATGGTCCAGTTTTGTTGCCAGATAATCATTATTTGTCTA
CTCAAACTGTTTTGTCTAAAGATCCAAATGAAAAATAACTCGAGTCATGTAATTAGTTATGTCACGCTTA
CATTCACGCCCTCCCCCCACATCCGCTCTAACCGAAAAGGAAGGAGTTAGACAACCTGAAGTCTAGGTCC
CTATTTATTTTTTTATAGTTATGTTAGTATTAAGAACGTTATTTATATTTCAAATTTTTCTTTTTTTTCT
GTACAGACGCGTGTACGCATGTAACATTATACTGAAAACCTTGCTTGAGAAGGTTTTGGGACGCTCGAAG
GCTTTAATTTGCGGCCGGTACCCAATTCGCCCTATAGTGAGTCGTATTACGCGCGCTCACTGGCCGTCGT
TTTACAACGTCGTGACTGGGAAAACCCTGGCGTTACCCAACTTAATCGCCTTGCAGCACATCCCCCTTTC
GCCAGCTGGCGTAATAGCGAAGAGGCCCGCACCGATCGCCCTTCCCAACAGTTGCGCAGCCTGAATGGCG
AATGG
[124 nt withheld, positions 3086-3209]
C
[91 nt withheld, positions 3211-3301]
A
[49 nt withheld, positions 3303-3351]
CCTTTGACGTTGGAGTCCACGTTCTTT
[37 nt withheld, positions 3379-3415]
ACCCTATCTCGGTCTATTCTTTTGATTTATAAGGGATTTTGCCGATTTCGGCCTATTGGTTAAAAAATGA
GCTGATTTAACAAAAATTTAACGCGAATTTTAACAAAATATTAACGCTTACAATTTCCTGATGCGGTATT
TTCTCCTTACGCATCTGTGCGGTATTTCACACCGCATAGATCGGCAAGTGCACAAACAATACTTAAATAA
ATACTACTCAGTAATAACCTATTTCTTAGCATTTTTGACGAAATTTGCTATTTTGTTAGAGTCTTTTACA
CCATTTGTCTCCACACCTCCGCTTACATCAACACCAATAACGCCATTTAATCTAAGCGCATCACCAACAT
TTTCTGGCGTCAGTCCACCAGCTAACATAAAATGTAAGCTTTCGGGGCTCTCTTGCCTTCCAACCCAGTC
AGAAATCGAGTTCCAATCCAAAAGTTCACCTGTCCCACCTGCTTCTGAATCAAACAAGGGAATAAACGAA
TGAGGTTTCTGTGAAGCTGCACTGAGTAGTATGTTGCAGTCTTTTGGAAATACGAGTCTTTTAATAACTG
GCAAACCGAGGAACTCTTGGTATTCTTGCCACGACTCATCTCCATGCAGTTGGACGATATCAATGCCGTA
ATCATTGACCAGAGCCAAAACATCCTCCTTAGGTTGATTACGAAACACGCCAACCAAGTATTTCGGAGTG
CCTGAACTATTTTTATATGCTTTTACAAGACTTGAAATTTTCCTTGCAATAACCGGGTCAATTGTTCTCT
TTCTATTGGGCACACATATAATACCCAGCAAGTCAGCATCGGAATCTAGAGCACATTCTGCGGCCTCTGT
GCTCTGCAAGCCGCAAACTTTCACCAATGGACCAGAACTACCTGTGAAATTAATAACAGACATACTCCAA
GCTGCCTTTGTGTGCTTAATCACGTATACTCACGTGCTCAATAGTCACCAATGCCCTCCCTCTTGGCCCT
CTCCTTTTCTTTTTTCGACCGAATTAATTCTTAATCGGCAAAAAAAGAAAAGCTCCGGATCAAGATTGTA
CGTAAGGTGACAAGCTATTTTTCAATAAAGAATATCTTCCACTACTGCCATCTGGCGTCATAACTGCAAA
GTACACATATATTACGATGCTGTTCTATTAAATGCTTCCTATATTATATATATAGTAATGTCGTTGATCT
ATGGTGCACTCTCAGTACAATCTGCTCTGATGCCGCATAGTTAAGCCAGCCCCGACACCCGCCAACACCC
GCTGACGCGCCCTGACGGGCTTGTCTGCTCCCGGCATCCGCTTACAGACAAGCTGTGACCGTCTCCGGGA
GCTGCATGTGTCAGAGGTTTTCACCGTCATCACCGAAACGCGCGAGACGAAAGGGCCTCGTGATACGCCT
ATTTTTATAGGTTAATGTCATGATAATAATGGTTTCTTAGACGTCAGGTGGCACTTTTCGGGGAAATGTG
CGCGGAACCCCTATTTGTTTATTTTTCTAAATACATTCAAATATGTATCCGCTCATGAGACAATAACCCT
GATAAATGCTTCAATAATATTGAAAAAGGAAGAGTATGAGTATTCAACATTTCCGTGTCGCCCTTATTCC
CTTTTTTGCGGCATTTTGCCTTCCTGTTTTTGCTCACCCAGAAACGCTGGTGAAAGTAAAAGATGCTGAA
GATCAGTTGGGTGCACGAGTGGGTTACATCGAACTGGATCTCAACAGCGGTAAGATCCTTGAGAGTTTTC
GCCCCGAAGAACGTTTTCCAATGATGAGCACTTTTAAAGTTCTGCTATGTGGCGCGGTATTATCCCGTAT
TGACGCCGGGCAAGAGCAACTCGGTCGCCGCATACACTATTCTCAGAATGACTTGGTTGAGTACTCACCA
GTCACAGAAAAGCATCTTACGGATGGCATGACAGTAAGAGAATTATGCAGTGCTGCCATAACCATGAGTG
ATAACACTGCGGCCAACTTACTTCTGACAACGATCGGAGGACCGAAGGAGCTAACCGCTTTTTTGCACAA
CATGGGGGATCATGTAACTCGCCTTGATCGTTGGGAACCGGAGCTGAATGAAGCCATACCAAACGACGAG
CGTGACACCACGATGCCTGTAGCAATGGCAACAACGTTGCGCAAACTATTAACTGGCGAACTACTTACTC
TAGCTTCCCGGCAACAATTAATAGACTGGATGGAGGCGGATAAAGTTGCAGGACCACTTCTGCGCTCGGC
CCTTCCGGCTGGCTGGTTTATTGCTGATAAATCTGGAGCCGGTGAGCGTGGGTCTCGCGGTATCATTGCA
GCACTGGGGCCAGATGGTAAGCCCTCCCGTATCGTAGTTATCTACACGACGGGGAGTCAGGCAACTATGG
ATGAACGAAATAGACAGATCGCTGAGATAGGTGCCTCACTGATTAAGCATTGGTAACTGTCAGACCAAGT
TTACTCATATATACTTTAGATTGATTTAAAACTTCATTTTTAATTTAAAAGGATCTAGGTGAAGATCCTT
TTTGATAATCTCATGACCAAAATCCCTTAACGTGAGTTTTCGTTCCACTGAGCGTCAGACCCCGTAGAAA
AGATCAAAGGATCTTCTTGAGATCCTTTTTTTCTGCGCGTAATCTGCTGCTTGCAAACAAAAAAACCACC
GCTACCAGCGGTGGTTTGTTTGCCGGATCAAGAGCTACCAACTCTTTTTCCGAAGGTAACTGGCTTCAGC
AGAGCGCAGATACCAAATACTGTTCTTCTAGTGTAGCCGTAGTTAGGCCACCACTTCAAGAACTCTGTAG
CACCGCCTACATACCTCGCTCTGCTAATCCTGTTACCAGTGGCTGCTGCCAGTGGCGATAAGTCGTGTCT
TACCGGGTTGGACTCAAGACGATAGTTACCGGATAAGGCGCAGCGGTCGGGCTGAACGGGGGGTTCGTGC
ACACAGCCCAGCTTGGAGCGAACGACCTACACCGAACTGAGATACCTACAGCGTGAGCTATGAGAAAGCG
CCACGCTTCCCGAAGGGAGAAAGGCGGACAGGTATCCGGTAAGCGGCAGGGTCGGAACAGGAGAGCGCAC
GAGGGAGCTTCCAGGGGGAAACGCCTGGTATCTTTATAGTCCTGTCGGGTTTCGCCACCTCTGACTTGAG
CGTCGATTTTTGTGATGCTCGTCAGGGGGGCGGAGCCTATGGAAAAACGCCAGCAACGCGGCCTTTTTAC
GGTTCCTGGCCTTTTGCTGGCCTTTTGCTCACATGTTCTTTCCTGCGTTATCCCCTGATTCTGTGGATAA
CCGTATTACCGCCTTTGAGTGAGCTGATACCGCTCGCCGCAGCCGAACGACCGAGCGCAGCGAGTCAGTG
AGCGAGGAAGCGGAAGAGCGCCCAATACGCAAACCGCCTCTCCCCGCGCGTTGGCCGATTCATTAATGCA
GCTGGCACGACAGGTTTCCCGACTGGAAAGCGGGCAGTGAGCGCAACGCAATTAATGTGAGTTAGCTCAC
TCATTAGGCACCCCAGGCTTTACACTTTATGCTTCCGGCTCGTATGTTGTGTGGAATTGTGAGCGGATAA
CAATTTCACACAGGAAACAGCTATGACCATGATTACGCCAAGCGCGCAATTAACCCTCACTAAAGGGAAC
AAAAGCTGGAGCTCCAGTATAGCGACCAGCATTCACATACGATTGACGCATGATATTACTTTCTGCGCAC
TTAACTTCGCATCTGGGCAGATGATGTCGAGGCGAAAAAAAATATAAATCACGCTAACATTTGATTAAAA
TAGAACAACTACAATATAAAAAAACTATACAAATGACAAGTTCTTGAAAACAAGAATCTTTTTATTGTCA
GTACTGATTAG
